>Addgene plasmid #23828 | pDONR223-PRKCI | addgene full sequence | sequence record 370693 | Addgene NGS Result
CAAATAATGATTTTATTTTGACTGATAGTGACCTGTTCGTTGCAACAAATTGATGAGCAATGCTTTTTTA
TAATGCCAACTTTGTACAAAAAAGTTGGCATGTCCCACACGGTCGCAGGCGGCGGCAGCGGGGACCATTC
CCAC
[249 nt withheld, positions 145-393]
TGTGTACCAGAACGTCCTGGGATGCCTTGTCCAGGAGAAGATAAATCCATCTACCGTAGAGGTGCACGCC
GCTGGAGAAAGCTTTATTGTGCCAATGGCCACACTTTCCAAGCCAAGCGTTTCAACAGGCGTGCTCACTG
TGCCATCTGCACAGACCGAATATGGGGACTTGGACGCCAAGGATATAAGTGCATCAACTGCAAACTCTTG
GTTCATAAGAAGTGCCATAAACTCGTCACAATTGAATGTGGGCGGCATTCTTTGCCACAGGAACCAGTGA
TGCCCATGGATCAGTCATCCATGCATTCTGACCATGCACAGACAGTAATTCCATATAATCCTTCAAGTCA
TGAGAGTTTGGATCAAGTTGGTGAAGAAAAAGAGGCAATGAACACCAGGGAAAGTGGCAAAGCTTCATCC
AGTCTAGGTCTTCAGGATTTTGATTTGCTCCGGGTAATAGGAAGAGGAAGTTATGCCAAAGTACTGTTGG
TTCGATTAAAAAAAACAGATCGTATTTATGCAATGAAAGTTGTGAAAAAAGAGCTTGTTAATGATGATGA
GGATATTGATTGGGTACAGACAGAGAAGCATGTGTTTGAGCAGGCATCCAATCATCCTTTCCTTGTTGGG
CTGCATTCTTGCTTTCAGACAGAAAGCAGATTGTTCTTTGTTATAGAGTATGTAAATGGAGGAGACCTAA
TGTTTCATATGCAGCGACAAAGAAAACTTCCTGAAGAACATGCCAGATTTTACTCTGCAGAAATCAGTCT
AGCATTAAATTATCTTCATGAGCGAGGGATAATTTATAGAGATTTGAAACTGGACAATGTATTACTGGAC
TCTGAAGGCCACATTAAACTCACTGACTACGGCATGTGTAAGGAAGGATTACGGCCAGGAGATACAACCA
GCACTTTCTGTGGTACTCCTAATTACATTGCTCCTGAAATTTTAAGAGGAGAAGATTATGGTTTCAGTGT
TGACTGGTGGGCTCTTGGAGTGCTCATGTTTGAGATGATGGCAGGAAGGTCTCCATTTGATATTGTTGGG
AGCTCCGATAACCCTGACCAGAACACAGAGGATTATCTCTTCCAAGTTATTTTGGAAAAACAAATTCGCA
TACCACGTTCTATGTCTGTAAAAGCTGCAAGTGTTCTGAAGAGTTTTCTTAATAAGGACCCTAAGGAACG
ATTGGGTTGTCTTCCTCAAACAGGATTTGCTGATATTCAGGGACACCCGTTCTTCCGAAATGTTGATTGG
GATATGATGGAGCAAAAACAGGTGGTACCTCCCTTTAAACCAAATATTTCTGGGGAATTTGGTTTGGACA
ACTTTGATTCTCAGTTTACTAATGAACGTGTCCAGCTCACTCCAGATGACGATGACATTGTGAGGAAGAT
TGATCAGTCTGAATTTGAAGGTTTTGAGTATATCAATCCTCTTTTGATGTCTGCAGAAGAAAGAGTCTGC
CCAACTTTCTTGTACAAAGTTGGCATTATAAGAAAGCATTGCTTATCAATTTGTTGCAACGAACAGGTCA
CTATCAGTCAAAATAAAATCATTATTTGCCATCCAGCTGATATCCCCTATAGTGAGTCGTATTACATGGT
CATAGCTGTTTCCTGGCAGCTCTGGCCCGTGTCTCAAAATCTCTGATGTTACATTGCACAAGATAAAAAT
ATATCATCATGCCTCCTCTAGACCAGCCAGGACAGAAATGCCTCGACTTCGCTGCTACCCAAGGTTGCCG
GGTGACGCACACCGTGGAAACGGATGAAGGCACGAACCCAGTGGACATAAGCCTGTTCGGTTCGTAAGCT
GTAATGCAAGTAGCGTATGCGCTCACGCAACTGGTCCAGAACCTTGACCGAACGCAGCGGTGGTAACGGC
GCAGTGGCGGTTTTCATGGCTTGTTATGACTGTTTTTTTGGGGTACAGTCTATGCCTCGGGCATCCAAGC
AGCAAGCGCGTTACGCCGTGGGTCGATGTTTGATGTTATGGAGCAGCAACGATGTTACGCAGCAGGGCAG
TCGCCCTAAAACAAAGTTAAACATTATGAGGGAAGCGGTGATCGCCGAAGTATCGACTCAACTATCAGAG
GTAGTTGGCGTCATCGAGCGCCATCTCGAACCGACGTTGCTGGCCGTACATTTGTACGGCTCCGCAGTGG
ATGGCGGCCTGAAGCCACACAGTGATATTGATTTGCTGGTTACGGTGACCGTAAGGCTTGATGAAACAAC
GCGGCGAGCTTTGATCAACGACCTTTTGGAAACTTCGGCTTCCCCTGGAGAGAGCGAGATTCTCCGCGCT
GTAGAAGTCACCATTGTTGTGCACGACGACATCATTCCGTGGCGTTATCCAGCTAAGCGCGAACTGCAAT
TTGGAGAATGGCAGCGCAATGACATTCTTGCAGGTATCTTCGAGCCAGCCACGATCGACATTGATCTGGC
TATCTTGCTGACAAAAGCAAGAGAACATAGCGTTGCCTTGGTAGGTCCAGCGGCGGAGGAACTCTTTGAT
CCGGTTCCTGAACAGGATCTATTTGAGGCGCTAAATGAAACCTTAACGCTATGGAACTCGCCGCCCGACT
GGGCTGGCGATGAGCGAAATGTAGTGCTTACGTTGTCCCGCATTTGGTACAGCGCAGTAACCGGCAAAAT
CGCGCCGAAGGATGTCGCTGCCGACTGGGCAATGGAGCGCCTGCCGGCCCAGTATCAGCCCGTCATACTT
GAAGCTAGACAGGCTTATCTTGGACAAGAAGAAGATCGCTTGGCCTCGCGCGCAGATCAGTTGGAAGAAT
TTGTCCACTACGTGAAAGGCGAGATCACCAAGGTAGTCGGCAAATAACCCTCGAGCCACCCATGACCAAA
ATCCCTTAACGTGAGTTACGCGTCGTTCCACTGAGCGTCAGACCCCGTAGAAAAGATCAAAGGATCTTCT
TGAGATCCTTTTTTTCTGCGCGTAATCTGCTGCTTGCAAACAAAAAAACCACCGCTACCAGCGGTGGTTT
GTTTGCCGGATCAAGAGCTACCAACTCTTTTTCCGAAGGTAACTGGCTTCAGCAGAGCGCAGATACCAAA
TACTGTTCTTCTAGTGTAGCCGTAGTTAGGCCACCACTTCAAGAACTCTGTAGCACCGCCTACATACCTC
GCTCTGCTAATCCTGTTACCAGTGGCTGCTGCCAGTGGCGATAAGTCGTGTCTTACCGGGTTGGACTCAA
GACGATAGTTACCGGATAAGGCGCAGCGGTCGGGCTGAACGGGGGGTTCGTGCACACAGCCCAGCTTGGA
GCGAACGACCTACACCGAACTGAGATACCTACAGCGTGAGCTATGAGAAAGCGCCACGCTTCCCGAAGGG
AGAAAGGCGGACAGGTATCCGGTAAGCGGCAGGGTCGGAACAGGAGAGCGCACGAGGGAGCTTCCAGGGG
GAAACGCCTGGTATCTTTATAGTCCTGTCGGGTTTCGCCACCTCTGACTTGAGCGTCGATTTTTGTGATG
CTCGTCAGGGGGGCGGAGCCTATGGAAAAACGCCAGCAACGCGGCCTTTTTACGGTTCCTGGCCTTTTGC
TGGCCTTTTGCTCACATGTTCTTTCCTGCGTTATCCCCTGATTCTGTGGATAACCGTATTACCGCCTTTG
AGTGAGCTGATACCGCTCGCCGCAGCCGAACGACCGAGCGCAGCGAGTCAGTGAGCGAGGAAGCGGAAGA
GCGCCCAATACGCAAACCGCCTCTCCCCGCGCGTTGGCCGATTCATTAATGCAGCTGGCACGACAGGTTT
CCCGACTGGAAAGCGGGCAGTGAGCGCAACGCAATTAATACGCGTACCGCTAGCCAGGAAGAGTTTGTAG
AAACGCAAAAAGGCCATCCGTCAGGATGGCCTTCTGCTTAGTTTGATGCCTGGCAGTTTATGGCGGGCGT
CCTGCCCGCCACCCTCCGGGCCGTTGCTTCACAACGTTCAAATCCGCTCCCGGCGGATTTGTCCTACTCA
GGAGAGCGTTCACCGACAAACAACAGATAAAACGAAAGGCCCAGTCTTCCGACTGAGCCTTTCGTTTTAT
TTGATGCCTGGCAGTTCCCTACTCTCGCGTTAACGCTAGCATGGATGTTTTCCCAGTCACGACGTTGTAA
AACGACGGCCAGTCTTAAGCTCGGGCCC
Features (pLannotate 1.2.2; 11 found; start..end, strand, type, name):
     73..1854    +  CDS            PRKCI (sequence partly withheld): KPCI_HUMAN - Also known as DXS1179E. Experimental evidence at protein level: Swiss-Prot protein existence level 1. Calcium- and diacylglycerol-independent serine/ threonine- protein kinase that plays a general protective role against apoptotic stimuli, is involved in NF-kappa-B activation, cell survival, differentiation and polarity, and contributes to the regulation of microtubule dynamics in the early secretory pathway. Is necessary for BCR-ABL oncogene-mediated resistance to apoptotic drug in leukemia cells, protecting leukemia cells against drug-induced apoptosis. In cultured neurons, prev
   1863..1961    -  protein_bind   attL2: mutant version of attL; recombination site for the Gateway® LR reaction LR Clonase™
   1979..1997    -  promoter       T7 promoter: promoter for bacteriophage T7 RNA polymerase
   2187..2210    +  promoter       Pc promoter (fragment): intI1 (promoter lies within the coding sequence); class 1 integron promoter
   2386..2442    +  CDS            GmR (fragment): gentamycin acetyltransferase; aacC1; confers resistance to gentamycin
   2449..3240    +  CDS            SmR: aminoglycoside adenylyltransferase (Murphy, 1985); aadA; confers resistance to spectinomycin and streptomycin
   3333..3921    +  rep_origin     ori: high-copy-number ColE1/pMB1/pBR322/pUC origin of replication
   4104..4196    +  CDS            lacI (fragment): lac repressor; lacI; The lac repressor binds to the lac operator to inhibit transcription in E. coli. This inhibition can be relieved by adding lactose or isopropyl-β-D-thiogalactopyranoside (IPTG).
   4251..4278    -  terminator     rrnB T2 terminator: transcription terminator T2 from the E. coli rrnB gene
   4410..4453    +  terminator     rrnB T1 terminator: Escherichia coli rrnB; transcription terminator T1 from the E. coli rrnB gene
   4500..4536    -  CDS            lacZα (fragment): LacZα fragment of β-galactosidase; lacZ fragment
