[The description below was written by a language model from this plasmid's Addgene catalogue record and pLannotate feature annotations shown in this document.]
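Description:
pDONR223-PRKCI is a Gateway entry clone built in the Invitrogen pDONR223 donor backbone, carrying the open reading frame of human PRKCI (protein kinase C iota), an atypical, calcium- and diacylglycerol-independent serine/threonine kinase involved in cell survival, NF-kappa-B activation and cell polarity. It is maintained in E. coli through a high-copy ColE1/pUC-type origin and selected with spectinomycin via the aadA (SmR) aminoglycoside adenylyltransferase gene, which sits downstream of fragments of a class 1 integron Pc promoter and a gentamicin acetyltransferase gene. The sequenced record is 4,551 nt, smaller than the listed empty backbone, which is expected because the Gateway reaction replaces the donor vector's counter-selection cassette with the insert.

The annotated PRKCI coding sequence is followed by an attL2 recombination site. A matching attL1 site upstream would be expected for an entry clone but was not called in the feature table. rrnB T1 and T2 terminators lie upstream of the cloning region and insulate it from read-through transcription, and a T7 promoter lies beyond attL2 in the reverse orientation. Short lacI and lacZα fragments are backbone remnants. No mammalian promoter is present, so the plasmid is not an expression construct, and the depositor notes that it should not be transfected directly.

The ORF lacks a stop codon, so LR recombination into a destination vector can add a C-terminal epitope tag and stop codon. The depositor points to a set of lentiviral destination vectors for mammalian expression. The clone carries two nucleotide mismatches that result in a C595R substitution. It belongs to a kinase ORF collection associated with a study of resistance to RAF inhibition.
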