Addgene plasmid #23828: pDONR223-PRKCI
Depositing lab: William Hahn & David Root. Depositing organization: Dana-Farber Cancer Institute. Publication: COT drives resistance to RAF inhibition through MAP kinase pathway reactivation. Johannessen CM, Boehm JS, Kim SY, Thomas SR, Wardwell L, Johnson LA, Emery CM, Stransky N, Cogdill AP, Barretina J, Caponigro G, Hieronymus H, Murray RR, Salehi-Ashtiani K, Hill DE, Vidal M, Zhao JJ, Yang X, Alkan O, Kim S, Harris JL, Wilson CJ, Myer VE, Finan PM, Root DE, Roberts TM, Golub T, Flaherty KT, Dummer R, Weber BL, Sellers WR, Schlegel R, Wargo JA, Hahn WC, Garraway LA. Nature. 2010 Dec 16;468(7326):968-72. doi: 10.1038/nature09627 PubMed 21107320.
Backbone
  Vector backbone: pDONR223
  Backbone manufacturer: Invitrogen
  Backbone size w/o insert (bp): 5005
  Vector type: Gateway Donor vector
Growth in bacteria
  Bacterial resistance: Spectinomycin, 50 μg/mL
  Growth temperature: 37°C
  Growth strain: DH5alpha
  Copy number: High Copy
Gene/Insert
  Gene/Insert name: PRKCI (alt name: protein kinase C, iota)
  Species: H. sapiens (human)
  Insert size (bp): 1764
  Mutation: 2MM (2 mismatches result in C595R)
  Entrez Gene: PRKCI (a.k.a. DXS1179E, PKCI, nPKC-iota)
  Cloning method: Gateway Cloning
  Sequencing primers: 5′ M13pUC-fwd; 3′ M13rev
Terms and licenses: Academic/Nonprofit Terms; Industry Terms: Not Available to Industry
Depositor comments: The ORF has no Stop codon. This design enables easy recombination into a destination vector to add an epitope tag of choice and Stop codon to the ORF. Do NOT use this plasmid directly for transfections. A set of 4 custom lentiviral vectors is available ( pLX301 (http://www.addgene.org/25895/) , pLX302 (http://www.addgene.org/25896/) , pLX303 (http://www.addgene.org/25897/) , pLX304 (http://www.addgene.org/25890/) ) to be used to express these ORFs in mammalian cells. These plasmids are not included in the kit and must be ordered separately.
How to cite: pDONR223-PRKCI was a gift from William Hahn & David Root (Addgene plasmid # 23828 ; http://n2t.net/addgene:23828 ; RRID:Addgene_23828)
