>Addgene plasmid #23828 | pDONR223-PRKCI | depositor partial sequence | sequence record 11081 | Author sequence
ATGTCCCACACGGTCGCAGGCGGCGGCAGCGGGGACCATTCCCAC
[249 nt withheld, positions 46-294]
TGTGTACCAGAACGTCCTGGGATGCCTTGTCCAGGAGAAGATAAATCCATCTACCGTAGAGGTGCACGCC
GCTGGAGAAAGCTTTATTGTGCCAATGGCCACACTTTCCAAGCCAAGCGTTTCAACAGGCGTGCTCACTG
TGCCATCTGCACAGACCGAATATGGGGACTTGGACGCCAAGGATATAAGTGCATCAACTGCAAACTCTTG
GTTCATAAGAAGTGCCATAAACTCGTCACAATTGAATGTGGGCGGCATTCTTTGCCACAGGAACCAGTGA
TGCCCATGGATCAGTCATCCATGCATTCTGACCATGCACAGACAGTAATTCCATATAATCCTTCAAGTCA
TGAGAGTTTGGATCAAGTTGGTGAAGAAAAAGAGGCAATGAACACCAGGGAAAGTGGCAAAGCTTCATCC
AGTCTAGGTCTTCAGGATTTTGATTTGCTCCGGGTAATAGGAAGAGGAAGTTATGCCAAAGTACTGTTGG
TTCGATTAAAAAAAACAGATCGTATTTATGCAATGAAAGTTGTGAAAAAAGAGCTTGTTAATGATGATGA
GGATATTGATTGGGTACAGACAGAGAAGCATGTGTTTGAGCAGGCATCCAATCATCCTTTCCTTGTTGGG
CTGCATTCTTGCTTTCAGACAGAAAGCAGATTGTTCTTTGTTATAGAGTATGTAAATGGAGGAGACCTAA
TGTTTCATATGCAGCGACAAAGAAAACTTCCTGAAGAACATGCCAGATTTTACTCTGCAGAAATCAGTCT
AGCATTAAATTATCTTCATGAGCGAGGGATAATTTATAGAGATTTGAAACTGGACAATGTATTACTGGAC
TCTGAAGGCCACATTAAACTCACTGACTACGGCATGTGTAAGGAAGGATTACGGCCAGGAGATACAACCA
GCACTTTCTGTGGTACTCCTAATTACATTGCTCCTGAAATTTTAAGAGGAGAAGATTATGGTTTCAGTGT
TGACTGGTGGGCTCTTGGAGTGCTCATGTTTGAGATGATGGCAGGAAGGTCTCCATTTGATATTGTTGGG
AGCTCCGATAACCCTGACCAGAACACAGAGGATTATCTCTTCCAAGTTATTTTGGAAAAACAAATTCGCA
TACCACGTTCTATGTCTGTAAAAGCTGCAAGTGTTCTGAAGAGTTTTCTTAATAAGGACCCTAAGGAACG
ATTGGGTTGTCTTCCTCAAACAGGATTTGCTGATATTCAGGGACACCCGTTCTTCCGAAATGTTGATTGG
GATATGATGGAGCAAAAACAGGTGGTACCTCCCTTTAAACCAAATATTTCTGGGGAATTTGGTTTGGACA
ACTTTGATTCTCAGTTTACTAATGAACGTGTCCAGCTCACTCCAGATGACGATGACATTGTGAGGAAGAT
TGATCAGTCTGAATTTGAAGGTTTTGAGTATATCAATCCTCTTTTGATGTCTGCAGAAGAATGTGTCTGA
