>Addgene plasmid #23828 | pDONR223-PRKCI | addgene partial sequence | sequence record 29694 | 23828 with M13pUC-fwd
CCAATAATGATTTTATTTTGACTGATAGTGACCTGTTCGTTGCAACAAATTGATGAGCAATGCTTTTTTA
TAATGCCAACTTTGTACAAAAAAGTTGGCATGTCCCACACGGTCGCAGGCGGCGGCAGCGGGGACCATTC
CCAC
[249 nt withheld, positions 145-393]
TGTGTACCAGAACGTCCTGGGATGCCTTGTCCAGGAGAAGATAAATCCATCTACCGTAGAGGTGCACGCC
GCTGGAGAAAGCTTTATTGTGCCAATGGCCACACTTTCCAAGCCAAGCGTTTCAACAGGCGTGCTCACTG
TGCCATCTGCACAGACCGAATATGGGGACTTGGACGCCAAGGATATAAGTGCATCAACTGCAAACTCTTG
GTTCATAAGAAGTGCCATAAACTCGTCACAATTGAATGTGGGCGGCATTCTTTGCCACAGGAACCAGTGA
TGCCCATGGATCAGTCATCCATGCATTCTGACCATGCACAGACAGTAATTCCATATAATCCTTCAAGTCA
TGAGAGTTTGGATCAAGTTGGTGAAGAAAAAGAGGCAATGAAC
